Addgene plasmid #28271: SIRT6
Depositing lab: Cheryl Arrowsmith. Depositing organization: University of Toronto.
Backbone
  Vector backbone: pET28a-LIC (Addgene plasmid 25353)
  Backbone manufacturer: SGC
  Backbone size w/o insert (bp): 7328
  Vector type: Bacterial Expression
Growth in bacteria
  Bacterial resistance: Kanamycin, 50 μg/mL
  Growth temperature: 37°C
  Growth strain: DH5alpha
  Copy number: Low Copy
Gene/Insert
  Gene/Insert name: SIRT6 (alt names: PDB: 3PKJ; NAD-dependent deacetylase sirtuin-6)
  Species: H. sapiens (human)
  Insert size (bp): 1065
  Entrez Gene: SIRT6 (a.k.a. SIR2L6, hSIRT6)
  Tag / fusion protein: His tag with thrombin cleavage (N terminal on backbone)
  Cloning method: Restriction Enzyme; 5′ cloning site LIC (unknown if destroyed); 3′ cloning site LIC (unknown if destroyed)
  Sequencing primers: 5′ T7; 3′ T7-term
Terms and licenses: Academic/Nonprofit Terms; Industry Terms: Not Available to Industry
Depositor comments: PDB: 3PKJ. http://www.thesgc.org/structures/3PKJ/
How to cite: SIRT6 was a gift from Cheryl Arrowsmith (Addgene plasmid # 28271 ; http://n2t.net/addgene:28271 ; RRID:Addgene_28271)
