[The description below was written by a language model from this plasmid's Addgene catalogue record.]
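Description:
SIRT6 is a bacterial expression plasmid carrying the human SIRT6 coding sequence, which encodes the NAD-dependent deacetylase sirtuin-6, in the pET28a-LIC backbone produced by a structural genomics group. The backbone is listed at 7328 bp without insert and the insert at 1065 bp. The plasmid is selected with kanamycin, is recorded as low copy, and is maintained in a standard cloning strain of E. coli. The record does not list the origin of replication or the promoter. The use of T7 and T7-terminator sequencing primers is consistent with the T7 promoter/terminator expression cassette typical of pET-series vectors, which is driven by T7 RNA polymerase in a suitable expression host.

The insert was introduced at the ligation-independent cloning (LIC) site of the vector, although the cloning method field is catalogued as restriction enzyme, and it is not recorded whether the flanking sites survive. The backbone supplies an N-terminal His tag followed by a thrombin cleavage site, so the protein is made as a fusion that can be captured by immobilised metal affinity chromatography. The tag can then be removed by protease treatment if untagged protein is required.

The depositor comments link the construct to a deposited crystal structure of SIRT6, indicating that it was built to produce recombinant human SIRT6 for structure determination. The same material would be suited to biochemical work on the purified enzyme. No feature table accompanies the record, so the exact residue boundaries of the expressed fragment and any other backbone elements are not stated.
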