>Addgene plasmid #28271 | SIRT6 | depositor partial sequence | sequence record 13390 | Author sequence
ATGTCGGTGAATTACGCGGCGGGGCTGTCGCCGTACGCGGACAAGGGCAAGTGCGGCCTCCCGGAGATCT
TCGACCCCCCGGAGGAGCTGGAGCGGAAGGTGTGGGAACTGGCGAGGCTGGTCTGGCAGTCTTCCAGTGT
GGTGTTCCACACGGGTGCCGGCATCAGCACTGCCTCTGGCATCCCCGACTTCAGGGGTCCCCACGGAGTC
TGGACCATGGAGGAGCGAGGTCTGGCCCCCAAGTTCGACACCACCTTTGAGAGCGCGCGGCCCACGCAGA
CCCACATGGCGCTGGTGCAGCTGGAGCGCGTGGGCCTCCTCCGCTTCCTGGTCAGCCAGAACGTGGACGG
GCTCCATGTGCGCTCAGGCTTCCCCAGGGACAAACTGGCAGAGCTCCACGGGAACATGTTTGTGGAAGAA
TGTGCCAAGTGTAAGACGCAGTACGTCCGAGACACAGTCGTGGGCACCATGGGCCTGAAGGCCACGGGCC
GGCTCTGCACCGTGGCTAAGGCAAGGGGGCTGCGAGCCTGCAGGGGAGAGCTGAGGGACACCATCCTAGA
CTGGGAGGACTCCCTGCCCGACCGGGACCTGGCACTCGCCGATGAGGCCAGCAGGAACGCCGACCTGTCC
ATCACGCTGGGTACATCGCTGCAGATCCGGCCCAGCGGGAACCTGCCGCTGGCTACCAAGCGCCGGGGAG
GCCGCCTGGTCATCGTCAACCTGCAGCCCACCAAGCACGACCGCCATGCTGACCTCCGCATCCATGGCTA
CGTTGACGAGGTCATGACCCGGCTCATGAAGCACCTGGGGCTGGAGATCCCCGCCTGGGACGGCCCCCGT
GTGCTGGAGAGGGCGCTGCCACCCCTGCCCCGCCCGCCCACCCCCAAGCTGGAGCCCAAGGAGGAATCTC
CCACCCGGATCAACGGCTCTATCCCCGCCGGCCCCAAGCAGGAGCCCTGCGCCCAGCACAACGGCTCAGA
GCCCGCCAGCCCCAAACGGGAGCGGCCCACCAGCCCTGCCCCCCACAGACCCCCCAAAAGGGTGAAGGCC
AAGGCGGTCCCCAGC
