>Addgene plasmid #28271 | SIRT6 | addgene partial sequence | sequence record 34618 | 28271 with T7-term
TGTTAGCAGCCGGATCTCAGTGGTGGTGGTGGTGGTGCTCGAGTGCGGCCGCAAGCTTCGTCATCAGCTG
GGGACCGCCTTGGCCTTCACCCTTTTGGGGGGTCTGTGGGGGGCAGGGCTGGTGGGCCGCTCCCGTTTGG
GGCTGGCGGGCTCTGAGCCGTTGTGCTGGGCGCAGGGCTCCTGCTTGGGGCCGGCGGGGATAGAGCCGTT
GATCCGGGTGGGAGATTCCTCCTTGGGCTCCAGCTTGGGGGTGGGCGGGCGGGGCAGGGGTGGCAGCGCC
CTCTCCAGCACACGGGGGCCGTCCCAGGCGGGGATCTCCAGCCCCAGGTGCTTCATGAGCCGGGTCATGA
CCTCGTCAACGTAGCCATGGATGCGGAGGTCAGCATGGCGGTCGTGCTTGGTGGGCTGCAGGTTGACGAT
GACCAGGCGGCCTCCCCGGCGCTTGGTAGCCAGCGGCAGGTTCCCGCTGGGCCGGATCTGCAGCGATGTA
CCCAGCGTGATGGACAGGTCGGCGTTCCTGCTGGCCTCATCGGCGAGTGCCAGGTCCCGGTCGGGCAGGG
AGTCCTCCCAGTCTAGGATGGTGTCCCTCAGCTCTCCCCTGCAGGCTCGCAGCCCCCTTGCCTTAGCCAC
GGTGCAGAGCCGGCCCGTGGCCTTCAGGCCCATGGTGCCCACGACTGTGTCTCGGACGTACTGCGTCTTA
CACTTGGCACATTCTTCCACAAACATGTTCCCGTGGAGCTCTGCCAGTTTGTCCCTGGGGAAG
