>Addgene plasmid #28271 | SIRT6 | addgene partial sequence | sequence record 34619 | 28271 with T7
AATATTTTGTTTAACTTTAAGAAGGAGATATACCATGGGCAGCAGCCATCATCATCATCATCACAGCAGC
GGCCTGGTTCCGCGTGGTAGTATGTCGGTGAATTACGCGGCGGGGCTGTCGCCGTACGCGGACAAGGGCA
AGTGCGGCCTCCCGGAGATCTTCGACCCCCCGGAGGAGCTGGAGCGGAAGGTGTGGGAACTGGCGAGGCT
GGTCTGGCAGTCTTCCAGTGTGGTGTTCCACACGGGTGCCGGCATCAGCACTGCCTCTGGCATCCCCGAC
TTCAGGGGTCCCCACGGAGTCTGGACCATGGAGGAGCGAGGTCTGGCCCCCAAGTTCGACACCACCTTTG
AGAGCGCGCGGCCCACGCAGACCCACATGGCGCTGGTGCAGCTGGAGCGCGTGGGCCTCCTCCGCTTCCT
GGTCAGCCAGAACGTGGACGGGCTCCATGTGCGCTCAGGCTTCCCCAGGGACAAACTGGCAGAGCTCCAC
GGGAACATGTTTGTGGAAGAATGTGCCAAGTGTAAGACGCAGTACGTCCGAGACACAGTCGTGGGCACCA
TGGGCCTGAAGGCCACGGGCCGGCTCTGCACCGTGGCTAAGGCAAGGGGGCTGCGAGCCTGCAGGGGAGA
GCTGAGGGACACCATCCTAGACTGGGAGGACTCCCTGCCCGACCGGGACCTGGCACTCGCCGATGA
